>Addgene plasmid #84506 | V2-MESA-35F-M-dCas9 | addgene full sequence | sequence record 169947 | Addgene NGS Result
CACATTTCCCCGAAAAGTGCCACCTGACGTCGACGGATCGGGAGATCTCCCGATCCCCTATGGTGCACTC
TCAGTACAATCTGCTCTGATGCCGCATAGTTAAGCCAGTATCTGCTCCCTGCTTGTGTGTTGGAGGTCGC
TGAGTAGTGCGCGAGCAAAATTTAAGCTACAACAAGGCAAGGCTTGACCGACAATTGCATGAAGAATCTG
CTTAGGGTTAGGCGTTTTGCGCTGCTTCGCGATGTACGGGCCAGATATACGCGTTGACATTGATTATTGA
CTAGTTATTAATAGTAATCAATTACGGGGTCATTAGTTCATAGCCCATATATGGAGTTCCGCGTTACATA
ACTTACGGTAAATGGCCCGCCTGGCTGACCGCCCAACGACCCCCGCCCATTGACGTCAATAATGACGTAT
GTTCCCATAGTAACGCCAATAGGGACTTTCCATTGACGTCAATGGGTGGAGTATTTACGGTAAACTGCCC
ACTTGGCAGTACATCAAGTGTATCATATGCCAAGTACGCCCCCTATTGACGTCAATGACGGTAAATGGCC
CGCCTGGCATTATGCCCAGTACATGACCTTATGGGACTTTCCTACTTGGCAGTACATCTACGTATTAGTC
ATCGCTATTACCATGGTGATGCGGTTTTGGCAGTACATCAATGGGCGTGGATAGCGGTTTGACTCACGGG
GATTTCCAAGTCTCCACCCCATTGACGTCAATGGGAGTTTGTTTTGGCACCAAAATCAACGGGACTTTCC
AAAATGTCGTAACAACTCCGCCCCATTGACGCAAATGGGCGGTAGGCGTGTACGGTGGGAGGTCTATATA
AGCAGCGCGTTTTGCCTGTACTGGGTCTCTCTGGTTAGACCAGATCTGAGCCTGGGAGCTCTCTGGCTAA
CTAGGGAACCCACTGCTTAAGCCTCAATAAAGCTTGCCTTGAGTGCTTCAAGTAGTGTGTGCCCGTCTGT
TGTGTGACTCTGGTAACTAGAGATCCCTCAGACCCTTTTAGTCAGTGTGGAAAATCTCTAGCAGTGGCGC
CCGAACAGGGACTTGAAAGCGAAAGGGAAACCAGAGGAGCTCTCTCGACGCAGGACTCGGCTTGCTGAAG
CGCGCACGGCAAGAGGCGAGGGGCGGCGACTGGTGAGTACGCCAAAAATTTTGACTAGCGGAGGCTAGAA
GGAGAGAGATGGGTGCGAGAGCGTCAGTATTAAGCGGGGGAGAATTAGATCGCGATGGGAAAAAATTCGG
TTAAGGCCAGGGGGAAAGAAAAAATATAAATTAAAACATATAGTATGGGCAAGCAGGGAGCTAGAACGAT
TCGCAGTTAATCCTGGCCTGTTAGAAACATCAGAAGGCTGTAGACAAATACTGGGACAGCTACAACCATC
CCTTCAGACAGGATCAGAAGAACTTAGATCATTATATAATACAGTAGCAACCCTCTATTGTGTGCATCAA
AGGATAGAGATAAAAGACACCAAGGAAGCTTTAGACAAGATAGAGGAAGAGCAAAACAAAAGTAAGACCA
CCGCACAGCAAGCGGCCGCTGATCTTCAGACCTGGAGGAGGAGATATGAGGGACAATTGGAGAAGTGAAT
TATATAAATATAAAGTAGTAAAAATTGAACCATTAGGAGTAGCACCCACCAAGGCAAAGAGAAGAGTGGT
GCAGAGAGAAAAAAGAGCAGTGGGAATAGGAGCTTTGTTCCTTGGGTTCTTGGGAGCAGCAGGAAGCACT
ATGGGCGCAGCGTCAATGACGCTGACGGTACAGGCCAGACAATTATTGTCTGGTATAGTGCAGCAGCAGA
ACAATTTGCTGAGGGCTATTGAGGCGCAACAGCATCTGTTGCAACTCACAGTCTGGGGCATCAAGCAGCT
CCAGGCAAGAATCCTGGCTGTGGAAAGATACCTAAAGGATCAACAGCTCCTGGGGATTTGGGGTTGCTCT
GGAAAACTCATTTGCACCACTGCTGTGCCTTGGAATGCTAGTTGGAGTAATAAATCTCTGGAACAGATTT
GGAATCACACGACCTGGATGGAGTGGGACAGAGAAATTAACAATTACACAAGCTTAATACACTCCTTAAT
TGAAGAATCGCAAAACCAGCAAGAAAAGAATGAACAAGAATTATTGGAATTAGATAAATGGGCAAGTTTG
TGGAATTGGTTTAACATAACAAATTGGCTGTGGTATATAAAATTATTCATAATGATAGTAGGAGGCTTGG
TAGGTTTAAGAATAGTTTTTGCTGTACTTTCTATAGTGAATAGAGTTAGGCAGGGATATTCACCATTATC
GTTTCAGACCCACCTCCCAACCCCGAGGGGACCCGACAGGCCCGAAGGAATAGAAGAAGAAGGTGGAGAG
AGAGACAGAGACAGATCCATTCGATTAGTGAACGGATCGGCACTGCGTGCGCCAATTCTGCAGACAAATG
GCAGTATTCATCCACAATTTTAAAAGAAAAGGGGGGATTGGGGGGTACAGTGCAGGGGAAAGAATAGTAG
ACATAATAGCAACAGACATACAAACTAAAGAATTACAAAAACAAATTACAAAAATTCAAAATTTTCGGGT
TTATTACAGGGACAGCAGAGATCCAGTTTGGTTAATTAGCTAGCGCCATCATGGCTTGGACCAGCTTAAT
TCTTAGCTTGCTTGCCCTGTGCAGCGGTGCATCATCTGACATACAGATGACTCAGTCACCTAGCAGTCTG
TCTGCTTCAGTCGGTGATAGGGTAACTATCACCTGTCGGGCATCTCAGGTGATCAGAAGGTCTCTGGCCT
GGTATCAGCAGAAGCCCGGCAAGGCTCCTAAGTTGCTTATCTATGCAGCTTCAAACTTGGCCAGTGGGGT
GCCTAGCCGGTTTAGCGGAAGTGGTTCTGGCACAGACTTCACTTTGACAATCAGTTCCCTCCAACCGGAG
GATTTCGCTACCTACTACTGTCAGCAGTCCAACACCAGCCCTCTGACGTTTGGACAGGGCACTAAAGTGG
AGATTAAGAGGGGAGGCGGAGGCTCCGGTGGGGGAGGCTCTGGTGGTGGAGGTAGCGAGGTTCAGCTGGT
GGAAAGTGGTGGCGGACTAGTACAGCCAGGCGGCTCCCTGCGGCTGAGTTGCGCCGCGAGTGGCTTTTCT
ATAAACGGATCCTGGATCTTCTGGGTCAGGCAAGCCCCTGGGAAAGGATTGGAGTGGGTTGGAGCCATTT
GGCCTTTCGGTGGGTATACTCACTATGCAGATAGCGTGAAAGGGAGGTTCACCATCTCTGCAGACACAAG
CAAGAACACGGCCTACCTACAGATGAACTCTCTGAGGGCAGAGGACACTGCCGTCTACTATTGCGCCCGA
TGGGGACACTCCACAAGCCCTTGGGCCATGGACTATTGGGGACAGGGGACATTGGTAGGCGCCGGATCTG
GAGGAGACTACAAGGACGATGACGACAACGGCGGATCGGGGGGGTCTGGTGGTAGTGGCGGTTCGGGGGG
AGGTACCGGTCTGGTCGTGGTTGCTGGAGTCCTGTTTTGTTATGGCTTGCTAGTGACAGTGGCTCTTTGT
GTTGAAAACCTGTATTTTCAGATGCGTACGGCCACCATGAAAAGGCCGGCGGCCACGAAAAAGGCCGGCC
AGGCAAAAAAGAAAAAGGACAAGAAGTACAGCATCGGCCTGGCCATCGGCACCAACTCTGTGGGCTGGGC
CGTGATCACCGACGAGTACAAGGTGCCCAGCAAGAAATTCAAGGTGCTGGGCAACACCGACCGGCACAGC
ATCAAGAAGAACCTGATCGGAGCCCTGCTGTTCGACAGCGGCGAAACAGCCGAGGCCACCCGGCTGAAGA
GAACCGCCAGAAGAAGATACACCAGACGGAAGAACCGGATCTGCTATCTGCAAGAGATCTTCAGCAACGA
GATGGCCAAGGTGGACGACAGCTTCTTCCACAGACTGGAAGAGTCCTTCCTGGTGGAAGAGGATAAGAAG
CACGAGCGGCACCCCATCTTCGGCAACATCGTGGACGAGGTGGCCTACCACGAGAAGTACCCCACCATCT
ACCACCTGAGAAAGAAACTGGTGGACAGCACCGACAAGGCCGACCTGCGGCTGATCTATCTGGCCCTGGC
CCACATGATCAAGTTCCGGGGCCACTTCCTGATCGAGGGCGACCTGAACCCCGACAACAGCGACGTGGAC
AAGCTGTTCATCCAGCTGGTGCAGACCTACAACCAGCTGTTCGAGGAAAACCCCATCAACGCCAGCGGCG
TGGACGCCAAGGCCATCCTGTCTGCCAGACTGAGCAAGAGCAGACGGCTGGAAAATCTGATCGCCCAGCT
GCCCGGCGAGAAGAAGAATGGCCTGTTCGGCAACCTGATTGCCCTGAGCCTGGGCCTGACCCCCAACTTC
AAGAGCAACTTCGACCTGGCCGAGGATGCCAAACTGCAGCTGAGCAAGGACACCTACGACGACGACCTGG
ACAACCTGCTGGCCCAGATCGGCGACCAGTACGCCGACCTGTTTCTGGCCGCCAAGAACCTGTCCGACGC
CATCCTGCTGAGCGACATCCTGAGAGTGAACACCGAGATCACCAAGGCCCCCCTGAGCGCCTCTATGATC
AAGAGATACGACGAGCACCACCAGGACCTGACCCTGCTGAAAGCTCTCGTGCGGCAGCAGCTGCCTGAGA
AGTACAAAGAGATTTTCTTCGACCAGAGCAAGAACGGCTACGCCGGCTACATTGACGGCGGAGCCAGCCA
GGAAGAGTTCTACAAGTTCATCAAGCCCATCCTGGAAAAGATGGACGGCACCGAGGAACTGCTCGTGAAG
CTGAACAGAGAGGACCTGCTGCGGAAGCAGCGGACCTTCGACAACGGCAGCATCCCCCACCAGATCCACC
TGGGAGAGCTGCACGCCATTCTGCGGCGGCAGGAAGATTTTTACCCATTCCTGAAGGACAACCGGGAAAA
GATCGAGAAGATCCTGACCTTCCGCATCCCCTACTACGTGGGCCCTCTGGCCAGGGGAAACAGCAGATTC
GCCTGGATGACCAGAAAGAGCGAGGAAACCATCACCCCCTGGAACTTCGAGGAAGTGGTGGACAAGGGCG
CTTCCGCCCAGAGCTTCATCGAGCGGATGACCAACTTCGATAAGAACCTGCCCAACGAGAAGGTGCTGCC
CAAGCACAGCCTGCTGTACGAGTACTTCACCGTGTATAACGAGCTGACCAAAGTGAAATACGTGACCGAG
GGAATGAGAAAGCCCGCCTTCCTGAGCGGCGAGCAGAAAAAGGCCATCGTGGACCTGCTGTTCAAGACCA
ACCGGAAAGTGACCGTGAAGCAGCTGAAAGAGGACTACTTCAAGAAAATCGAGTGCTTCGACTCCGTGGA
AATCTCCGGCGTGGAAGATCGGTTCAACGCCTCCCTGGGCACATACCACGATCTGCTGAAAATTATCAAG
GACAAGGACTTCCTGGACAATGAGGAAAACGAGGACATTCTGGAAGATATCGTGCTGACCCTGACACTGT
TTGAGGACAGAGAGATGATCGAGGAACGGCTGAAAACCTATGCCCACCTGTTCGACGACAAAGTGATGAA
GCAGCTGAAGCGGCGGAGATACACCGGCTGGGGCAGGCTGAGCCGGAAGCTGATCAACGGCATCCGGGAC
AAGCAGTCCGGCAAGACAATCCTGGATTTCCTGAAGTCCGACGGCTTCGCCAACAGAAACTTCATGCAGC
TGATCCACGACGACAGCCTGACCTTTAAAGAGGACATCCAGAAAGCCCAGGTGTCCGGCCAGGGCGATAG
CCTGCACGAGCACATTGCCAATCTGGCCGGCAGCCCCGCCATTAAGAAGGGCATCCTGCAGACAGTGAAG
GTGGTGGACGAGCTCGTGAAAGTGATGGGCCGGCACAAGCCCGAGAACATCGTGATCGAAATGGCCAGAG
AGAACCAGACCACCCAGAAGGGACAGAAGAACAGCCGCGAGAGAATGAAGCGGATCGAAGAGGGCATCAA
AGAGCTGGGCAGCCAGATCCTGAAAGAACACCCCGTGGAAAACACCCAGCTGCAGAACGAGAAGCTGTAC
CTGTACTACCTGCAGAATGGGCGGGATATGTACGTGGACCAGGAACTGGACATCAACCGGCTGTCCGACT
ACGATGTGGACCACATCGTGCCTCAGAGCTTTCTGAAGGACGACTCCATCGACAACAAGGTGCTGACCAG
AAGCGACAAGGCCCGGGGCAAGAGCGACAACGTGCCCTCCGAAGAGGTCGTGAAGAAGATGAAGAACTAC
TGGCGGCAGCTGCTGAACGCCAAGCTGATTACCCAGAGAAAGTTCGACAATCTGACCAAGGCCGAGAGAG
GCGGCCTGAGCGAACTGGATAAGGCCGGCTTCATCAAGAGACAGCTGGTGGAAACCCGGCAGATCACAAA
GCACGTGGCACAGATCCTGGACTCCCGGATGAACACTAAGTACGACGAGAATGACAAGCTGATCCGGGAA
GTGAAAGTGATCACCCTGAAGTCCAAGCTGGTGTCCGATTTCCGGAAGGATTTCCAGTTTTACAAAGTGC
GCGAGATCAACAACTACCACCACGCCCACGACGCCTACCTGAACGCCGTCGTGGGAACCGCCCTGATCAA
AAAGTACCCTAAGCTGGAAAGCGAGTTCGTGTACGGCGACTACAAGGTGTACGACGTGCGGAAGATGATC
GCCAAGAGCGAGCAGGAAATCGGCAAGGCTACCGCCAAGTACTTCTTCTACAGCAACATCATGAACTTTT
TCAAGACCGAGATTACCCTGGCCAACGGCGAGATCCGGAAGCGGCCTCTGATCGAGACAAACGGCGAAAC
CGGGGAGATCGTGTGGGATAAGGGCCGGGATTTTGCCACCGTGCGGAAAGTGCTGAGCATGCCCCAAGTG
AATATCGTGAAAAAGACCGAGGTGCAGACAGGCGGCTTCAGCAAAGAGTCTATCCTGCCCAAGAGGAACA
GCGATAAGCTGATCGCCAGAAAGAAGGACTGGGACCCTAAGAAGTACGGCGGCTTCGACAGCCCCACCGT
GGCCTATTCTGTGCTGGTGGTGGCCAAAGTGGAAAAGGGCAAGTCCAAGAAACTGAAGAGTGTGAAAGAG
CTGCTGGGGATCACCATCATGGAAAGAAGCAGCTTCGAGAAGAATCCCATCGACTTTCTGGAAGCCAAGG
GCTACAAAGAAGTGAAAAAGGACCTGATCATCAAGCTGCCTAAGTACTCCCTGTTCGAGCTGGAAAACGG
CCGGAAGAGAATGCTGGCCTCTGCCGGCGAACTGCAGAAGGGAAACGAACTGGCCCTGCCCTCCAAATAT
GTGAACTTCCTGTACCTGGCCAGCCACTATGAGAAGCTGAAGGGCTCCCCCGAGGATAATGAGCAGAAAC
AGCTGTTTGTGGAACAGCACAAGCACTACCTGGACGAGATCATCGAGCAGATCAGCGAGTTCTCCAAGAG
AGTGATCCTGGCCGACGCTAATCTGGACAAAGTGCTGTCCGCCTACAACAAGCACCGGGATAAGCCCATC
AGAGAGCAGGCCGAGAATATCATCCACCTGTTTACCCTGACCAATCTGGGAGCCCCTGCCGCCTTCAAGT
ACTTTGACACCACCATCGACCGGAAGAGGTACACCAGCACCAAAGAGGTGCTGGACGCCACCCTGATCCA
CCAGAGCATCACCGGCCTGTACGAGACACGGATCGACCTGTCTCAGCTGGGAGGCGACAGCGCTGGAGGA
GGTGGAAGCGGAGGAGGAGGAAGCGGAGGAGGAGGTAGCGGACCTAAGAAAAAGAGGAAGGTGGCGGCCG
CTGGATCCGGACGGGCTGACGCATTGGACGATTTTGATCTGGATATGCTGGGAAGTGACGCCCTCGATGA
TTTTGACCTTGACATGCTTGGTTCGGATGCCCTTGATGACTTTGACCTCGACATGCTCGGCAGTGACGCC
CTTGATGATTTCGACCTGGACATGCTGATTAACTGTACAGGCAGTGGAGAGGGCAGAGGAAGTCTGCTAA
CATGCGGTGACGTCGAGGAGAATCCTGGCCCAATGGCCAAGCCTTTGTCTCAAGAAGAATCCACCCTCAT
TGAAAGAGCAACGGCTACAATCAACAGCATCCCCATCTCTGAAGACTACAGCGTCGCCAGCGCAGCTCTC
TCTAGCGACGGCCGCATCTTCACTGGTGTCAATGTATATCATTTTACTGGGGGACCTTGTGCAGAACTCG
TGGTGCTGGGCACTGCTGCTGCTGCGGCAGCTGGCAACCTGACTTGTATCGTCGCGATCGGAAATGAGAA
CAGGGGCATCTTGAGCCCCTGCGGACGGTGCCGACAGGTGCTTCTCGATCTGCATCCTGGGATCAAAGCC
ATAGTGAAGGACAGTGATGGACAGCCGACGGCAGTTGGGATTCGTGAATTGCTGCCCTCTGGTTATGTGT
GGGAGGGCTAAGAATTCGATATCAAGCTTATCGGTAATCAACCTCTGGATTACAAAATTTGTGAAAGATT
GACTGGTATTCTTAACTATGTTGCTCCTTTTACGCTATGTGGATACGCTGCTTTAATGCCTTTGTATCAT
GCTATTGCTTCCCGTATGGCTTTCATTTTCTCCTCCTTGTATAAATCCTGGTTGCTGTCTCTTTATGAGG
AGTTGTGGCCCGTTGTCAGGCAACGTGGCGTGGTGTGCACTGTGTTTGCTGACGCAACCCCCACTGGTTG
GGGCATTGCCACCACCTGTCAGCTCCTTTCCGGGACTTTCGCTTTCCCCCTCCCTATTGCCACGGCGGAA
CTCATCGCCGCCTGCCTTGCCCGCTGCTGGACAGGGGCTCGGCTGTTGGGCACTGACAATTCCGTGGTGT
TGTCGGGGAAATCATCGTCCTTTCCTTGGCTGCTCGCCTGTGTTGCCACCTGGATTCTGCGCGGGACGTC
CTTCTGCTACGTCCCTTCGGCCCTCAATCCAGCGGACCTTCCTTCCCGCGGCCTGCTGCCGGCTCTGCGG
CCTCTTCCGCGTCTTCGCCTTCGCCCTCAGACGAGTCGGATCTCCCTTTGGGCCGCCTCCCCGCATCGAT
ACCGTCGACCTCGAGACCTAGAAAAACATGGAGCAATCACAAGTAGCAATACAGCAGCTACCAATGCTGA
TTGTGCCTGGCTAGAAGCACAAGAGGAGGAGGAGGTGGGTTTTCCAGTCACACCTCAGGTACCTTTAAGA
CCAATGACTTACAAGGCAGCTGTAGATCTTAGCCACTTTTTAAAAGAAAAGGGGGGACTGGAAGGGCTAA
TTCACTCCCAACGAAGACAAGATATCCTTGATCTGTGGATCTACCACACACAAGGCTACTTCCCTGATTG
GCAGAACTACACACCAGGGCCAGGGATCAGATATCCACTGACCTTTGGATGGTGCTACAAGCTAGTACCA
GTTGAGCAAGAGAAGGTAGAAGAAGCCAATGAAGGAGAGAACACCCGCTTGTTACACCCTGTGAGCCTGC
ATGGGATGGATGACCCGGAGAGAGAAGTATTAGAGTGGAGGTTTGACAGCCGCCTAGCATTTCATCACAT
GGCCCGAGAGCTGCATCCGGACTGTACTGGGTCTCTCTGGTTAGACCAGATCTGAGCCTGGGAGCTCTCT
GGCTAACTAGGGAACCCACTGCTTAAGCCTCAATAAAGCTTGCCTTGAGTGCTTCAAGTAGTGTGTGCCC
GTCTGTTGTGTGACTCTGGTAACTAGAGATCCCTCAGACCCTTTTAGTCAGTGTGGAAAATCTCTAGCAG
GGCCCGTTTAAACCCGCTGATCAGCCTCGACTGTGCCTTCTAGTTGCCAGCCATCTGTTGTTTGCCCCTC
CCCCGTGCCTTCCTTGACCCTGGAAGGTGCCACTCCCACTGTCCTTTCCTAATAAAATGAGGAAATTGCA
TCGCATTGTCTGAGTAGGTGTCATTCTATTCTGGGGGGTGGGGTGGGGCAGGACAGCAAGGGGGAGGATT
GGGAAGACAATAGCAGGCATGCTGGGGATGCGGTGGGCTCTATGGCTTCTGAGGCGGAAAGAACCAGCTG
GGGCTCTAGGGGGTATCCCC
[124 nt withheld, positions 10101-10224]
C
[91 nt withheld, positions 10226-10316]
A
[49 nt withheld, positions 10318-10366]
CCTTTGACGTTGGAGTCCACGTTCTTT
[37 nt withheld, positions 10394-10430]
ACCCTATCTCGGTCTATTCTTTTGATTTATAAGGGATTTTGCCGATTTCGGCCTATTGGTTAAAAAATGA
GCTGATTTAACAAAAATTTAACGCGAATTAATTCTGTGGAATGTGTGTCAGTTAGGGTGTGGAAAGTCCC
CAGGCTCCCCAGCAGGCAGAAGTATGCAAAGCATGCATCTCAATTAGTCAGCAACCAGGTGTGGAAAGTC
CCCAGGCTCCCCAGCAGGCAGAAGTATGCAAAGCATGCATCTCAATTAGTCAGCAACCATAGTCCCGCCC
CTAACTCCGCCCATCCCGCCCCTAACTCCGCCCAGTTCCGCCCATTCTCCGCCCCATGGCTGACTAATTT
TTTTTATTTATGCAGAGGCCGAGGCCGCCTCTGCCTCTGAGCTATTCCAGAAGTAGTGAGGAGGCTTTTT
TGGAGGCCTAGGCTTTTGCAAAAAGCTCCCGGGAGCTTGTATATCCATTTTCGGATCTGATCAGCACGTG
TTGACAATTAATCATCGGCATAGTATATCGGCATAGTATAATACGACAAGGTGAGGAACTAAACCATGGC
CAAGTTGACCAGTGCCGTTCCGGTGCTCACCGCGCGCGACGTCGCCGGAGCGGTCGAGTTCTGGACCGAC
CGGCTCGGGTTCTCCCGGGACTTCGTGGAGGACGACTTCGCCGGTGTGGTCCGGGACGACGTGACCCTGT
TCATCAGCGCGGTCCAGGACCAGGTGGTGCCGGACAACACCCTGGCCTGGGTGTGGGTGCGCGGCCTGGA
CGAGCTGTACGCCGAGTGGTCGGAGGTCGTGTCCACGAACTTCCGGGACGCCTCCGGGCCGGCCATGACC
GAGATCGGCGAGCAGCCGTGGGGGCGGGAGTTCGCCCTGCGCGACCCGGCCGGCAACTGCGTGCACTTCG
TGGCCGAGGAGCAGGACTGACACGTGCTACGAGATTTCGATTCCACCGCCGCCTTCTATGAAAGGTTGGG
CTTCGGAATCGTTTTCCGGGACGCCGGCTGGATGATCCTCCAGCGCGGGGATCTCATGCTGGAGTTCTTC
GCCCACCCCAACTTGTTTATTGCAGCTTATAATGGTTACAAATAAAGCAATAGCATCACAAATTTCACAA
ATAAAGCATTTTTTTCACTGCATTCTAGTTGTGGTTTGTCCAAACTCATCAATGTATCTTATCATGTCTG
TATACCGTCGACCTCTAGCTAGAGCTTGGCGTAATCATGGTCATAGCTGTTTCCTGTGTGAAATTGTTAT
CCGCTCACAATTCCACACAACATACGAGCCGGAAGCATAAAGTGTAAAGCCTGGGGTGCCTAATGAGTGA
GCTAACTCACATTAATTGCGTTGCGCTCACTGCCCGCTTTCCAGTCGGGAAACCTGTCGTGCCAGCTGCA
TTAATGAATCGGCCAACGCGCGGGGAGAGGCGGTTTGCGTATTGGGCGCTCTTCCGCTTCCTCGCTCACT
GACTCGCTGCGCTCGGTCGTTCGGCTGCGGCGAGCGGTATCAGCTCACTCAAAGGCGGTAATACGGTTAT
CCACAGAATCAGGGGATAACGCAGGAAAGAACATGTGAGCAAAAGGCCAGCAAAAGGCCAGGAACCGTAA
AAAGGCCGCGTTGCTGGCGTTTTTCCATAGGCTCCGCCCCCCTGACGAGCATCACAAAAATCGACGCTCA
AGTCAGAGGTGGCGAAACCCGACAGGACTATAAAGATACCAGGCGTTTCCCCCTGGAAGCTCCCTCGTGC
GCTCTCCTGTTCCGACCCTGCCGCTTACCGGATACCTGTCCGCCTTTCTCCCTTCGGGAAGCGTGGCGCT
TTCTCATAGCTCACGCTGTAGGTATCTCAGTTCGGTGTAGGTCGTTCGCTCCAAGCTGGGCTGTGTGCAC
GAACCCCCCGTTCAGCCCGACCGCTGCGCCTTATCCGGTAACTATCGTCTTGAGTCCAACCCGGTAAGAC
ACGACTTATCGCCACTGGCAGCAGCCACTGGTAACAGGATTAGCAGAGCGAGGTATGTAGGCGGTGCTAC
AGAGTTCTTGAAGTGGTGGCCTAACTACGGCTACACTAGAAGAACAGTATTTGGTATCTGCGCTCTGCTG
AAGCCAGTTACCTTCGGAAAAAGAGTTGGTAGCTCTTGATCCGGCAAACAAACCACCGCTGGTAGCGGTG
GTTTTTTTGTTTGCAAGCAGCAGATTACGCGCAGAAAAAAAGGATCTCAAGAAGATCCTTTGATCTTTTC
TACGGGGTCTGACGCTCAGTGGAACGAAAACTCACGTTAAGGGATTTTGGTCATGAGATTATCAAAAAGG
ATCTTCACCTAGATCCTTTTAAATTAAAAATGAAGTTTTAAATCAATCTAAAGTATATATGAGTAAACTT
GGTCTGACAGTTACCAATGCTTAATCAGTGAGGCACCTATCTCAGCGATCTGTCTATTTCGTTCATCCAT
AGTTGCCTGACTCCCCGTCGTGTAGATAACTACGATACGGGAGGGCTTACCATCTGGCCCCAGTGCTGCA
ATGATACCGCGAGACCCACGCTCACCGGCTCCAGATTTATCAGCAATAAACCAGCCAGCCGGAAGGGCCG
AGCGCAGAAGTGGTCCTGCAACTTTATCCGCCTCCATCCAGTCTATTAATTGTTGCCGGGAAGCTAGAGT
AAGTAGTTCGCCAGTTAATAGTTTGCGCAACGTTGTTGCCATTGCTACAGGCATCGTGGTGTCACGCTCG
TCGTTTGGTATGGCTTCATTCAGCTCCGGTTCCCAACGATCAAGGCGAGTTACATGATCCCCCATGTTGT
GCAAAAAAGCGGTTAGCTCCTTCGGTCCTCCGATCGTTGTCAGAAGTAAGTTGGCCGCAGTGTTATCACT
CATGGTTATGGCAGCACTGCATAATTCTCTTACTGTCATGCCATCCGTAAGATGCTTTTCTGTGACTGGT
GAGTACTCAACCAAGTCATTCTGAGAATAGTGTATGCGGCGACCGAGTTGCTCTTGCCCGGCGTCAATAC
GGGATAATACCGCGCCACATAGCAGAACTTTAAAAGTGCTCATCATTGGAAAACGTTCTTCGGGGCGAAA
ACTCTCAAGGATCTTACCGCTGTTGAGATCCAGTTCGATGTAACCCACTCGTGCACCCAACTGATCTTCA
GCATCTTTTACTTTCACCAGCGTTTCTGGGTGAGCAAAAACAGGAAGGCAAAATGCCGCAAAAAAGGGAA
TAAGGGCGACACGGAAATGTTGAATACTCATACTCTTCCTTTTTCAATATTATTGAAGCATTTATCAGGG
TTATTGTCTCATGAGCGGATACATATTTGAATGTATTTAGAAAAATAAACAAATAGGGGTTCCGCG
Features (pLannotate 1.2.2; 34 found; start..end, strand, type, name):
     59..111     -  misc_feature   bom (fragment): basis of mobility region from pBR322
    266..645     +  enhancer       CMV enhancer: human cytomegalovirus immediate early enhancer
    646..845     +  promoter       CMV promoter: human cytomegalovirus (CMV) immediate early promoter
    863..1043    +  LTR            5' LTR (truncated): truncated 5' long terminal repeat (LTR) from HIV-1
   1090..1215    +  misc_feature   HIV-1 Ψ: packaging signal of human immunodeficiency virus type 1
   1199..1562    +  CDS            HIV-1 gag (fragment): gag protein from human immunodeficiency virus 1; gag
   1708..1941    +  misc_feature   RRE: The Rev response element (RRE) of HIV-1 allows for Rev-dependent mRNA export from the nucleus to the cytoplasm.
   2318..2418    +  CDS            Rev (fragment): human immunodeficiency virus 1 (HIV-1) Rev protein; rev; enhances nuclear export of unspliced and incompletely spliced viral mRNAs
   2468..2585    +  misc_feature   cPPT/CTS: central polypurine tract and central termination sequence of HIV-1
   2659..2982    +  CDS            IGKV1-39 (fragment): KV139_HUMAN - Experimental evidence at protein level: Swiss-Prot protein existence level 1. V region of the variable domain of immunoglobulin light chains that participates in the antigen recognition (PubMed:24600447). Immunoglobulins, also known as antibodies, are membrane-bound or secreted glycoproteins produced by B lymphocytes. In the recognition phase of humoral immunity, the membrane-bound immunoglobulins serve as receptors which, upon binding of a specific antigen, trigger the clonal expansion and differentiation of B lymphocytes into immunoglobulins- secreting plasma cells. Secreted im
   3067..3417    +  CDS            HV01_CANLF: Experimental evidence at protein level: Swiss-Prot protein existence level 1. From Canis lupus familiaris (Dog) (Canis familiaris).
   3574..3591    +  CDS            TEV site (fragment): tobacco etch virus (TEV) protease recognition and cleavage site
   3610..3657    +  CDS            nucleoplasmin NLS: bipartite nuclear localization signal from nucleoplasmin
   3657..7758    +  CDS            dCas9 (fragment): catalytically dead mutant of the Cas9 endonuclease from the Streptococcus pyogenes Type II CRISPR/Cas system RNA-guided DNA-binding protein that lacks endonuclease activity due to the D10A mutation in the RuvC catalytic domain and the N863A mutation in the HNH catalytic domain
   8083..8481    +  CDS            BSD: blasticidin S deaminase; Aspergillus terreus BSD; confers resistance to blasticidin
   8482..8503    +  misc_feature   MCS (fragment): pBluescript multiple cloning site
   8506..9094    +  misc_feature   WPRE: woodchuck hepatitis virus posttranscriptional regulatory element
   9031..9612    +  CDS            nef (fragment): NEF_HV1H2 - Experimental evidence at protein level: Swiss-Prot protein existence level 1. Extracellular Nef protein targets CD4(+) T-lymphocytes for apoptosis by interacting with CXCR4 surface receptors. From Human immunodeficiency virus type 1 group M subtype B (isolate HXB2) (HIV-1).
   9619..9799    +  LTR            5' LTR (truncated): truncated 5' long terminal repeat (LTR) from HIV-1
   9831..10055   +  polyA_signal   bGH poly(A) signal: bovine growth hormone polyadenylation signal
  10059..10080   +  promoter       SV40 promoter (fragment): SV40 enhancer and early promoter
  10101..10529   +  rep_origin     f1 ori (sequence partly withheld): f1 bacteriophage origin of replication; arrow indicates direction of (+) strand synthesis
  10543..10872   +  promoter       SV40 promoter: SV40 enhancer and early promoter
  10920..10967   +  promoter       EM7 promoter: synthetic bacterial promoter&nbsp
  10986..11360   +  CDS            BleoR: antibiotic-binding protein; Sh ble from Streptoalloteichus hindustanus; confers resistance to bleomycin, phleomycin, and Zeocin™
  11370..11495   +  CDS            ble (fragment): BLE_KLEPN - Experimental evidence at protein level: Swiss-Prot protein existence level 1. Binding protein with a strong affinity to the bleomycin family of antibiotics. Binds to CL990; an antimitotic-antibiotic compound. From Klebsiella pneumoniae.
  11490..11611   +  polyA_signal   SV40 poly(A) signal: SV40 polyadenylation signal
  11682..11704   -  protein_bind   lac operator (fragment): The lac repressor binds to the lac operator to inhibit transcription in E. coli. This inhibition can be relieved by adding lactose or isopropyl-β-D-thiogalactopyranoside (IPTG). lac repressor encoded by lacI
  11708..11738   -  promoter       lac promoter: promoter for the E. coli lac operon
  11753..11774   -  protein_bind   CAP binding site: CAP binding activates transcription in the presence of cAMP. E. coli catabolite activator protein
  11787..11879   -  CDS            lacI (fragment): lac repressor; lacI; The lac repressor binds to the lac operator to inhibit transcription in E. coli. This inhibition can be relieved by adding lactose or isopropyl-β-D-thiogalactopyranoside (IPTG).
  12062..12650   -  rep_origin     ori: high-copy-number ColE1/pMB1/pBR322/pUC origin of replication
  12821..13681   -  CDS            AmpR: β-lactamase; bla; confers resistance to ampicillin, carbenicillin, and related antibiotics
  13682..13786   -  promoter       AmpR promoter: bla
