[The description below was written by a language model from this plasmid's Addgene catalogue record and pLannotate feature annotations shown in this document.]
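Description:
V2-MESA-35F-M-dCas9 is a lentiviral mammalian expression plasmid built on the pGIPZ backbone and encoding the "target chain" of a MESA (modular extracellular sensor architecture) receptor. It is propagated in E. coli through a high-copy ColE1/pUC-type origin with ampicillin resistance. An f1 origin and an SV40/EM7-driven bleomycin/Zeocin resistance cassette also sit outside the viral region. The transfer-vector portion carries a CMV enhancer/promoter fused to a truncated HIV-1 5' LTR, the Ψ packaging signal, RRE, cPPT/CTS, WPRE and a truncated 3' LTR followed by a bGH polyadenylation signal. This arrangement allows Rev-dependent packaging into lentiviral particles and integration into target cells.

According to the catalogue entry, the insert is expressed from a CMV promoter and consists of a V2-MESA ectodomain, a 35-unit extracellular linker, a Flag tag, an "M" protease cleavage sequence and dCas9-VP64. The annotation is consistent with this. Two immunoglobulin variable-domain-like segments (light and heavy chain matches) suggest an antibody-derived binding ectodomain. These are followed by a partial TEV protease site, a nucleoplasmin NLS and catalytically dead S. pyogenes Cas9. In the MESA design, ligand-induced association with a partner protease chain cleaves this site and frees the dCas9 transcriptional activator to enter the nucleus and act on guide RNA-specified genes. A blasticidin S deaminase gene downstream of dCas9 provides selection in mammalian cells.

The annotation tool did not call an internal CMV promoter, the Flag tag, the transmembrane region or VP64. The sequenced record (about 13.8 kb) is also shorter than the listed total size (about 15.3 kb), a discrepancy the record does not explain.
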