Addgene plasmid #84506: V2-MESA-35F-M-dCas9
Purpose: MESA target chain with V2-MESA ectodomain, 35 extracellular linkers, a flag tag, M cleavage sequence, and dCas9-VP64
Depositing lab: Joshua Leonard. Depositing organization: Northwestern University. Publication: Rewiring human cellular input-output using modular extracellular sensors. Schwarz KA, Daringer NM, Dolberg TB, Leonard JN. Nat Chem Biol. 2016 Dec 12. doi: 10.1038/nchembio.2253. PubMed 27941759.
Backbone
  Vector backbone: pGIPZ
  Backbone manufacturer: Open Biosystems
  Backbone size w/o insert (bp): 9213
  Total vector size (bp): 15291
  Vector type: Mammalian Expression, Lentiviral
  Selectable markers: Blasticidin
Growth in bacteria
  Bacterial resistance: Ampicillin, 100 μg/mL
  Growth temperature: 37°C
  Growth strain: NEB Stable
  Copy number: High Copy
Gene/Insert
  Gene/Insert name: V2-MESA-35F-M-dCas9
  Species: H. sapiens (human); S. pyogenes
  Insert size (bp): 5373
  Promoter: CMV
  Tag / fusion protein: Flag (N terminal on insert)
  Cloning method: Restriction Enzyme; 5′ cloning site NheI (not destroyed); 3′ cloning site BsrGI (not destroyed)
  Sequencing primers: 5′ CGCAAATGGGCGGTAGGCGTG; 3′ CATGTTAGCAGACTTCCTC
Resource information
  A portion of this plasmid was derived from a plasmid made by: dCas9 was obtained from Feng Zhang lab at MIT (lenti dCAS-VP64_Blast - Addgene# 61425)
Terms and licenses: Academic/Nonprofit Terms; Industry Terms: Not Available to Industry
How to cite: V2-MESA-35F-M-dCas9 was a gift from Joshua Leonard (Addgene plasmid # 84506 ; http://n2t.net/addgene:84506 ; RRID:Addgene_84506)
