>Addgene plasmid #84506 | V2-MESA-35F-M-dCas9 | addgene partial sequence | sequence record 167090 | CMV-F 5'-CGCAAATGGGCGGTAGGCGTG-3'
TTTTGCCTGTACTGGGTCTCTCTGGTTAGACCAGATCTGAGCCTGGGAGCTCTCTGGCTAACTAGGGAAC
CCACTGCTTAAGCCTCAATAAAGCTTGCCTTGAGTGCTTCAAGTAGTGTGTGCCCGTCTGTTGTGTGACT
CTGGTAACTAGAGATCCCTCAGACCCTTTTAGTCAGTGTGGAAAATCTCTAGCAGTGGCGCCCGAACAGG
GACTTGAAAGCGAAAGGGAAACCAGAGGAGCTCTCTCGACGCAGGACTCGGCTTGCTGAAGCGCGCACGG
CAAGAGGCGAGGGGCGGCGACTGGTGAGTACGCCAAAAATTTTGACTAGCGGAGGCTAGAAGGAGAGAGA
TGGGTGCGAGAGCGTCAGTATTAAGCGGGGGAGAATTAGATCGCGATGGGAAAAAATTCGGTTAAGGCCA
GGGGGAAAGAAAAAATATAAATTAAAACATATAGTATGGGCAAGCAGGGAGCTAGAACGATTCGCAGTTA
ATCCTGGCCTGTTAGAAACATCAGAAGGCTGTAGACAAATACTGGGACAGCTACAACCATCCCTTCAGAC
AGGATCAGAAGAACTTAGATCATTATATAATACAGTAGCAACCCTCTATTGTGTGCATCAAAGGATAGAG
ATAAAAGACACCAAGGAAGCTTTAGACAAGATAGAGGAAGAGCAAAACAAAAGTAAGACCACCGCACAGC
AAGCGGCCGCTGATCTTCAGACCTGGAGGAGGAGATATGAGGGACAATTGGAGAAGTGAATTATATAAAT
ATAAAGTAGTAAAAATTG
