>Addgene plasmid #84506 | V2-MESA-35F-M-dCas9 | addgene partial sequence | sequence record 167096 | blast-R 5'-gctctttcaatgagggtgga-3'
CATTGGGCCAGGATTCTCCTCGACGTCACCGCATGTTAGCAGACTTCCTCTGCCCTCTCCACTGCCTGTA
CAGTTAATCAGCATGTCCAGGTCGAAATCATCAAGGGCGTCACTGCCGAGCATGTCGAGGTCAAAGTCAT
CAAGGGCATCCGAACCAAGCATGTCAAGGTCAAAATCATCGAGGGCGTCACTTCCCAGCATATCCAGATC
AAAATCGTCCAATGCGTCAGCCCGTCCGGATCCAGCGGCCGCCACCTTCCTCTTTTTCTTAGGTCCGCTA
CCTCCTCCTCCGCTNCCTCCTCCTCCGCTTCCACCTCCTCCAGCGCTGTCGCCTCCCAGCTGAGACAGGT
CGATCCGTGTCTCGTACAGGCCGGTGATGCTCTGGTGGATCAGGGTGGCGTCCAGCACCTCTTTGGTGCT
GGTGTACCTCTTCCGGTCGATGGTGGTGTCAAAGTACTTGAAGGCGGCAGGGGCTCCCAGATTGGTCAGG
GTAAACAGGTGGATGATATTCTCGGCCTGCTCTCTGATGGGCTTATCCCGGTGCTTGTTGTAGGCGGACA
GCACTTTGTCCAGATTAGCGTCGGCCAGGATCACTCTCTTGGAGAACTCGCTGATCTGCTCGAT
